>Addgene plasmid #238404 | eOYW023 | addgene full sequence | sequence record 492409 | Addgene NGS Result
GAAGATCCTTTGATCTTTTCTACGGGGTCTGACGCTCAGTGGAACGAAAACTCACGTTAAGGGATTTTGG
TCATGAGATTATCAAAAAGGATCTTCACCTAGATCCTTTTAAATTAAAAATGAAGTTTTAAATCAATCTA
AAGTATATATGAGTAAACTTGGTCTGACAGTTACCAATGCTTAATCAGTGAGGCACCTATCTCAGCGATC
TGTCTATTTCGTTCATCCATAGTTGCCTGACTCCCCGTCGTGTAGATAACTACGATACGGGAGGGCTTAC
CATCTGGCCCCAGTGCTGCAATGATACCGCGAGACCCACGCTCACCGGCTCCAGATTTATCAGCAATAAA
CCAGCCAGCCGGAAGGGCCGAGCGCAGAAGTGGTCCTGCAACTTTATCCGCCTCCATCCAGTCTATTAAT
TGTTGCCGGGAAGCTAGAGTAAGTAGTTCGCCAGTTAATAGTTTGCGCAACGTTGTTGCCATTGCTACAG
GCATCGTGGTGTCACGCTCGTCGTTTGGTATGGCTTCATTCAGCTCCGGTTCCCAACGATCAAGGCGAGT
TACATGATCCCCCATGTTGTGCAAAAAAGCGGTTAGCTCCTTCGGTCCTCCGATCGTTGTCAGAAGTAAG
TTGGCCGCAGTGTTATCACTCATGGTTATGGCAGCACTGCATAATTCTCTTACTGTCATGCCATCCGTAA
GATGCTTTTCTGTGACTGGTGAGTACTCAACCAAGTCATTCTGAGAATAGTGTATGCGGCGACCGAGTTG
CTCTTGCCCGGCGTCAATACGGGATAATACCGCGCCACATAGCAGAACTTTAAAAGTGCTCATCATTGGA
AAACGTTCTTCGGGGCGAAAACTCTCAAGGATCTTACCGCTGTTGAGATCCAGTTCGATGTAACCCACTC
GTGCACCCAACTGATCTTCAGCATCTTTTACTTTCACCAGCGTTTCTGGGTGAGCAAAAACAGGAAGGCA
AAATGCCGCAAAAAAGGGAATAAGGGCGACACGGAAATGTTGAATACTCATACTCTTCCTTTTTCAATAT
TATTGAAGCATTTATCAGGGTTATTGTCTCATGAGCGGATACATATTTGAATGTATTTAGAAAAATAAAC
AAATAGGGGTTCCGCGCACATTTCCCCGAAAAGTGCCACCTGAATTAATTCGAGCTCGCCCAAACATAAC
AGGAAGAAAAATGCCCCGCTGTGGGCGGACAAAATAGTTGGGAACTGGGAGGGGTGGAAATGGAGTTTTT
AAGGATTATTTAGGGAAGAGTGACAAAATAGATGGGAACTGGGTGTAGCGTCGTAAGCTAATACGAAAAT
TAAAAATGACAAAATAGTTTGGAACTAGATTTCACTTATCTGGTTGGCCTGCAGGGGGGGGGGGAAAGCC
ACGTTGTGTCTCAAAATCTCTGATGTTACATTGCACAAGATAAAAATATATCATCATGAACAATAAAACT
GTCTGCTTACATAAACAGTAATACAAGGGGTGTTATGAGCCATATTCAACGGGAAACGTCTTGCTCGAGG
CCGCGATTAAATTCCAACATGGATGCTGATTTATATGGGTATAAATGGGCTCGCGATAATGTCGGGCAAT
CAGGTGCGACAATCTATCGATTGTATGGGAAGCCCGATGCGCCAGAGTTGTTTCTGAAACATGGCAAAGG
TAGCGTTGCCAATGATGTTACAGATGAGATGGTCAGACTAAACTGGCTGACGGAATTTATGCCTCTTCCG
ACCATCAAGCATTTTATCCGTACTCCTGATGATGCATGGTTACTCACCACTGCGATCCCCGGGAAAACAG
CATTCCAGGTATTAGAAGAATATCCTGATTCAGGTGAAAATATTGTTGATGCGCTGGCAGTGTTCCTGCG
CCGGTTGCATTCGATTCCTGTTTGTAATTGTCCTTTTAACAGCGATCGCGTATTTCGTCTCGCTCAGGCG
CAATCACGAATGAATAACGGTTTGGTTGATGCGAGTGATTTTGATGACGAGCGTAATGGCTGGCCTGTTG
AACAAGTCTGGAAAGAAATGCATAAGCTTTTGCCATTCTCACCGGATTCAGTCGTCACTCATGGTGATTT
CTCACTTGATAACCTTATTTTTGACGAGGGGAAATTAATAGGTTGTATTGATGTTGGACGAGTCGGAATC
GCAGACCGATACCAGGATCTTGCCATCCTATGGAACTGCCTCGGTGAGTTTTCTCCTTCATTACAGAAAC
GGCTTTTTCAAAAATATGGTATTGATAATCCTGATATGAATAAATTGCAGTTTCATTTGATGCTCGATGA
GTTTTTCTAATCAGAATTGGTTAATTGGTTGTAACACTGGCAGAGCATTACGCTGACTTGACGGGACGGC
GGCTTTGTTGAATAAATCGAACTTTTGCTGAGTTGAAGGATCAGATCACGCATCTTCCCGACAACGCAGA
CCGTTCCGTGGCAAAGCAAAAGTTCAAAATCACCAACTGGTCCACCTACAACAAAGCTCTCATCAACCGT
GGCTCCCTCACTTTCTGGCTGGATGATGGGGCGATTCAGGCCTGGTATGAGTCAGCAACACCTTCTTCAC
GAGGCAGACCTCAGCGCCCCCCCCCCCCTGCAGGTCGACTAGAGTCGGGGATCCGGTGATTGATTGAGCA
AGCTTTATGCTTGTAAACCGTTTTGTGAAAAAATTTTTAAAATAAAAAAGGGGACCTCTAGGGTCCCCAA
TTAATTAGTAATATAATCTATTAAAGGTCATTCAAAAGGTCATCCACCGGATCAATTCCCCTGCTCGCGC
AGGCTGGGTGCCAAGCTCTCGGGTAACATCAAGGCCCGATCCTTGGAGCCCTTGCCCTCCCGCACGATGA
TCGT
[255 nt withheld, positions 2875-3129]
CGTGGAGACCGAAACCTTGCGCTCGTTCGCCAGCCAGGACAGAAATGCCTCGACTTCGCTGCTGCCCAAG
GTTGCCGGGTGACGCACACCGTGGAAACGGATGAAGGCACGAACCCAGTGGACATAAGCCTGTTCGGTTC
GTAAGCTGTAATGCAAGTAGCGTATGCGCTCACGCAACTGGTCCAGAACCTTGACCGAACGCAGCGGTGG
TAACGGCGCAGTGGCGGTTTTCATGGCTTGTTATGACTGTTTTTTTGGGGTACAGTCTATGCCTCGGGCA
TCCAAGCAGCAAGCGCGTTACGCCGTGGGTCGATGTTTGTGTCTAACAATTCGTTCAAGCCGACGCCGCT
TCGCGGCGCGGCTTAACTCAAGCGTTAGATGCACTAAGCACATAATTGCTCACAGCCAAACTATCAGGTC
AAGTCTGCTTTTATTATTTTTAAGCGTGCATAATAAGCCCTACACAAATTGGGAGATATATCATGAAAGG
CTGGCTTTTTCTTGTTATCGCAATAGTTGGCGAAGTAATCGCAACATCCGCATTAAAATCTAGCGAGGGC
TTTACTAAGCTGATCCGGTGGATGACCTTTTGAATGACCTTTAATAGATTATATTACTAATTAATTGGGG
ACCCTAGAGGTCCCCTTTTTTATTTTAAAAATTTTTTCACAAAACGGTTTACAAGCATAAAGCTTGCTCA
ATCAATCACCGGATCCCGACGGGCCCGGTACCGCGGCCGCGCGAATTCGAGCTCGGTACCATTTATCAGG
GTTATTGTCTCATGAGCGGATACATATTTGAATGTATTTAGAAAAATAAACAAATAGGGGTTCCGCGCAC
ATTTCCCCGAAAAGTGCCACCTGACGTCTAAGAAACCATTATTATCATGACATTAACCTATAAAAATAGG
CGTATCACGAGGCCCTTTCGTCTTCACCTCGAGAACATTACTCGCATCCATTCTCAGGCTGTCTCGTCTC
GTCTCGGAGTTGACGGCTAGCTCAGTCCTAGGTACAGTGCTAGCTACTAGAGAAAGAGGAGAAATACTAA
ATGACTAAAAAAATTTCATTCATTATTAACGGCCAGGTTGAAATCTTTCCCGAAGGTGATGATTTAGTGC
AATCCATTAATTTTGGTGATAATAGTGTTTACCTGCCAATATTGAATGACTCTCATGTAAAAAACATTAT
TGATTGTAATGGAAATAACGAATTACGGTTGCATAACATTGTCAATTTTCTCTATACGGTAGGGCAAAGA
TGGAAAAATGAAGAATACTCAAGACGCAGGACATACATTCGTGACTTAAAAAAATATATGGGATATTCAG
AAGAAATGGCTAAGCTAGAGGCCAATTGGATATCTATGATTTTATGTTCTAAAGGCGGCCTTTATGATGT
TGTAGAAAATGAACTTGGTTCTCGCCATATCATGGATGAATGGCTACCTCAGGATGAAAGTTATGTTCGG
GCTTTTCCGAAAGGTAAATCTGTACATCTGTTGGCAGGTAATGTTCCATTATCTGGGATCATGTCTATAT
TACGCGCAATTTTAACTAAGAATCAGTGTATTATAAAAACATCGTCAACCGATCCTTTTACCGCTAATGC
ATTAGCGTTAAGTTTTATTGATGTAGACCCTAATCATCCGATAACGCGCTCTTTATCTGTTATATATTGG
CCCCACCAAGGTGATACATCACTCGCAAAAGAAATTATGCAACATGCGGATGTTATTGTCGCTTGGGGAG
GGCCAGATGCGATTAATTGGGCGGTAGAGCATGCGCCATCTTATGCTGATGTGATTAAATTTGGTTCTAA
AAAGAGTCTTTGCATTATCGATAATCCTGTTGATTTGACGTCCGCAGCGACAGGTGCGGCTCATGATGTT
TGTTTTTACGATCAGCGAGCTTGTTTTTCTGCCCAAAACATATATTACATGGGAAATCATTATGAGGAAT
TTAAGTTAGCGTTGATAGAAAAACTTAATCTATATGCGCATATATTACCGAATGCCAAAAAAGATTTTGA
TGAAAAGGCGGCCTATTCTTTAGTTCAAAAAGAAAGCTTGTTTGCTGGATTAAAAGTAGAGGTGGATATT
CATCAACGTTGGATGATTATTGAGTCAAATGCAGGTGTGGAATTTAATCAACCACTTGGCAGATGTGTGT
ACCTTCATCACGTCGATAATATTGAGCAAATATTGCCTTATGTTCAAAAAAATAAGACGCAAACCATATC
TATTTTTCCTTGGGAGTCATCATTTAAATATCGAGATGCGTTAGCATTAAAAGGTGCGGAAAGGATTGTA
GAAGCAGGAATGAATAACATATTTCGAGTTGGTGGATCTCATGACGGGATGAGGCCGTTGCAACGATTAG
TGACATATATTTCTCATGAAAGGCCATCTAACTATACGGCTAAGGATGTTGCGGTTGAAATAGAACAGAC
TCGATTCCTGGAAGAAGATAAGTTCCTTGTATTTGTCCCATAATAGGTAAAAAGTATGGAAAATGAATCA
AAATATAAAACCATCGACCACGTTATTTGTGTTGAAGGAAATAAAAAAATTCATGTTTGGGAAACGCTGC
CAGAAGAAAACAGCCCAAAGAGAAAGAATGCCATTATTATTGCGTCTGGTTTTGCCCGCAGGATGGATCA
TTTTGCTGGTCTGGCGGAATATTTATCGCGGAATGGATTTCATGTGATCCGCTATGATTCGCTTCACCAC
GTTGGATTGAGTTCAGGGACAATTGATGAATTTACAATGTCTATAGGAAAGCAGAGCTTGTTAGCAGTGG
TTGATTGGTTAACTACACGAAAAATAAATAACTTCGGTATGTTGGCTTCAAGCTTATCTGCGCGGATAGC
TTATGCAAGCCTATCTGAAATCAATGCTTCGTTTTTAATCACCGCAGTCGGTGTTGTTAACTTAAGATAT
TCTCTTGAAAGAGCTTTAGGGTTTGATTATCTCAGTCTACCCATTAATGAATTGCCGAATAATCTAGATT
TTGAAGGCCATAAATTGGGTGCTGAAGTCTTTGCGAGAGATTGTCTTGATTTTGGTTGGGAAGATTTAGC
TTCTACAATTAATAACATGATGTATCTTGATATACCGTTTATTGCTTTTACTGCAAATAACGATAATTGG
GTCAAGCAAGATGAAGTTATCACATTGTTATCAAATATTCGTAGTAATCGATGCAAGATATATTCTTTGT
TAGGAAGTTCGCATGACTTGAGTGAAAATTTAGTGGTCCTGCGCAATTTTTATCAATCGGTTACGAAAGC
CGCTATCGCGATGGATAATGATCATCTGGATATTGATGTTGATATTACTTAACCGTCATTTGAACATTTA
ACTATTGCGACAGTCAATGAACGCCGAATGAGAATTGAGATTGAAAATCAAGCAATTTCTCTGTCTTAAA
ATCTATTGAGATATTCTATCACTCAAATAGCAATATAAGGACTCTCTATGAAATTTGGAAACTTTTTGCT
TACATACCAACCTCCCCAATTTTCTCAAACAGAGGTAATGAAACGTTTGGTTAAATTAGGTCGCATCTCT
GAGGAGTGTGGTTTTGATACCGTATGGTTACTGGAGCATCATTTCACGGAGTTTGGTTTGCTTGGTAACC
CTTATGTCGCTGCTGCATATTTACTTGGCGCGACTAAAAAATTGAATGTAGGAACTGCCGCTATTGTTCT
TCCCACAGCCCATCCAGTACGCCAACTTGAAGATGTGAATTTATTGGATCAAATGTCAAAAGGACGATTT
CGGTTTGGTATTTGCCGAGGGCTTTACAACAAGGACTTTCGCGTATTCGGCACAGATATGAATAACAGTC
GCGCCTTAGCGGAATGCTGGTACGGGCTGATAAAGAATGGCATGACAGAGGGATATATGGAAGCTGATAA
TGAACATATCAAGTTCCATAAGGTAAAAGTAAACCCCGCGGCGTATAGCAGAGGTGGCGCACCGGTTTAT
GTGGTGGCTGAATCAGCTTCGACGACTGAGTGGGCTGCTCAATTTGGCCTACCGATGATATTAAGTTGGA
TTATAAATACTAACGAAAAGAAAGCACAACTTGAGCTTTATAATGAAGTGGCTCAAGAATATGGGCACGA
TATTCATAATATCGACCATTGCTTATCATATATAACATCTGTAGATCATGACTCAATTAAAGCGAAAGAG
ATTTGCCGGAAATTTCTGGGGCATTGGTATGATTCTTATGTGAATGCTACGACTATTTTTGATGATTCAG
ACCAAACAAGAGGTTATGATTTCAATAAAGGGCAGTGGCGTGACTTTGTATTAAAAGGACATAAAGATAC
TAATCGCCGTATTGATTACAGTTACGAAATCAATCCCGTGGGAACGCCGCAGGAATGTATTGACATAATT
CAAAAAGACATTGATGCTACAGGAATATCAAATATTTGTTGTGGATTTGAAGCTAATGGAACAGTAGACG
AAATTATTGCTTCCATGAAGCTCTTCCAGTCTGATGTCATGCCATTTCTTAAAGAAAAACAACGTTCGCT
ATTATATTAGCTAAGGAGAAAGAAATGAAATTTGGATTGTTCTTCCTTAACTTCATCAATTCAACAACTG
TTCAAGAACAAAGTATAGTTCGCATGCAGGAAATAACGGAGTATGTTGATAAGTTGAATTTTGAACAGAT
TTTAGTGTATGAAAATCATTTTTCAGATAATGGTGTTGTCGGCGCTCCTCTGACTGTTTCTGGTTTTCTG
CTCGGTTTAACAGAGAAAATTAAAATTGGTTCATTAAATCACATCATTACAACTCATCATCCTGTCCGCA
TAGCGGAGGAAGCTTGCTTATTGGATCAGTTAAGTGAAGGGAGATTTATTTTAGGGTTTAGTGATTGCGA
AAAAAAAGATGAAATGCATTTTTTTAATCGCCCGGTTGAATATCAACAGCAACTATTTGAAGAGTGTTAT
GAAATCATTAACGATGCTTTAACAACAGGCTATTGTAATCCAGATAACGATTTTTATAGCTTCCCTAAAA
TATCTGTAAATCCCCATGCTTATACGCCAGGCGGACCTCGGAAATATGTAACAGCAACCAGTCATCATAT
TGTTGAGTGGGCGGCCAAAAAAGGTATTCCTCTCATCTTTAAGTGGGATGATTCTAATGATGTTAGATAT
GAATATGCTGAAAGATATAAAGCCGTTGCGGATAAATATGACGTTGACCTATCAGAGATAGACCATCAGT
TAATGATATTAGTTAACTATAACGAAGATAGTAATAAAGCTAAACAAGAGACGCGTGCATTTATTAGTGA
TTATGTTCTTGAAATGCACCCTAATGAAAATTTCGAAAATAAACTTGAAGAAATAATTGCAGAAAACGCT
GTCGGAAATTATACGGAGTGTATAACTGCGGCTAAGTTGGCAATTGAAAAGTGTGGTGCGAAAAGTGTAT
TGCTGTCCTTTGAACCAATGAATGATTTGATGAGCCAAAAAAATGTAATCAATATTGTTGATGATAATAT
TAAGAAGTACCACATGGAATATACCTAATAGATTTCGAGTTGCAGCGAGGCGGCAAGTGAACGAATCCCC
AGGAGCATAGATAACTATGTGACTGGGGTGAGTGAAAGCAGCCAACAAAGCAGCAGCTTGAAAGATGAAG
GGTATAAAAGAGTATGACAGCAGTGCTGCCATACTTTCTAATATTATCTTGAGGAGTAAAACAGGTATGA
CTTCATATGTTGATAAACAAGAAATTACAGCAAGCTCAGAAATTGATGATTTGATTTTTTCGAGCGATCC
ATTAGTGTGGTCTTACGACGAGCAGGAAAAAATCAGAAAGAAACTTGTGCTTGATGCATTTCGTAATCAT
TATAAACATTGTCGAGAATATCGTCACTACTGTCAGGCACACAAAGTAGATGACAATATTACGGAAATTG
ATGACATACCTGTATTCCCAACATCGGTTTTTAAGTTTACTCGCTTATTAACTTCTCAGGAAAACGAGAT
TGAAAGTTGGTTTACCAGTAGCGGCACGAATGGTTTAAAAAGTCAGGTGGCGCGTGACAGATTAAGTATT
GAGAGACTCTTAGGCTCTGTGAGTTATGGCATGAAATATGTTGGTAGTTGGTTTGATCATCAAATAGAAT
TAGTCAATTTGGGACCAGATAGATTTAATGCTCATAATATTTGGTTTAAATATGTTATGAGTTTGGTGGA
ATTGTTATATCCTACGACATTTACCGTAACAGAAGAACGAATAGATTTTGTTAAAACATTGAATAGTCTT
GAACGAATAAAAAATCAAGGGAAAGATCTTTGTCTTATTGGTTCGCCATACTTTATTTATTTACTCTGCC
ATTATATGAAAGATAAAAAAATCTCATTTTCTGGAGATAAAAGCCTTTATATCATAACCGGAGGCGGCTG
GAAAAGTTACGAAAAAGAATCTCTGAAACGTGATGATTTCAATCATCTTTTATTTGATACTTTCAATCTC
AGTGATATTAGTCAGATCCGAGATATATTTAATCAAGTTGAACTCAACACTTGTTTCTTTGAGGATGAAA
TGCAGCGTAAACATGTTCCGCCGTGGGTATATGCGCGAGCGCTTGATCCTGAAACGTTGAAACCTGTACC
TGATGGAACGCCGGGGTTGATGAGTTATATGGATGCGTCAGCAACCAGTTATCCAGCATTTATTGTTACC
GATGATGTCGGGATAATTAGCAGAGAATATGGTAAGTATCCCGGCGTGCTCGTTGAAATTTTACGTCGCG
TCAATACGAGGACGCAGAAAGGGTGTGCTTTAAGCTTAACCGAAGCGTTTGATAGTTGAAGGTGACTCCT
GTTGATAGATCCAGTAATGACCTCAGAACTCCATCTGGATTTGTTCAGAACGCTCGGTTGCCGCCGGGCG
TTTTTTATTGGTGAGAATGCTTCCAGGATACATAGATTACCACAACTCCGAGCCCTTCCACCCCAAGCTA
GCTTGGAGGACAAATCCGCCGCTAGGAGCTTGCGGCCGCCTTAAGACGCGTGGATCCCCGGGAATTTCGA
CCCCACGCCCCTCTTTAATACGACGGGCAATTTGCACTTCAGAAAATGAAGAGTTTGCTTTAGCCATAAC
AAAAGTCCAGTATGCTTTTTCACAGCATAACTGGACTGATTTCAGTTTACAACTATTCTGTCTAGTTTAA
GACTTTATTGTCATAGTTTAGATCTATTTTGTTCAGTTTAAGACTTTATTGTCCGCCCACACCCGCTTAT
GCAGGGCATCCATTTATTACTCAACCGTAACCGATTTTGCCAGGTTACGCGGCTGGTCCTCTAGAATTCC
CATGTCAGCCGTTAAGTGTTCCTGTGTCACTCAAAATTGCTTTGAGAGGCTCTAAGGGCTTCTCAGTGCG
TTACATCCCTGGCTTGTTGTCCACAACCGTTAAACCTTAAAAGCTTTAAAAGCCTTATATATTCTTTTTT
TTCTTATAAAACTTAAAACCTTAGAGGCTATTTAAGTTGCTGATTTATATTAATTTTATTGTTCAAACAT
GAGAGCTTAGTACGTGAAACATGAGAGCTTAGTACGTTAGCCATGAGAGCTTAGTACGTTAGCCATGAGG
GTTTAGTTCGTTAAACATGAGAGCTTAGTACGTTAAACATGAGAGCTTAGTACGTGAAACATGAGAGCTT
AGTACGTACTATCAACAGGTTGAACTGCTGATCTTCAGATCCTCTACGCCGGACGCATCGTGGCCGGATC
GGGGGGGGGGGGCGCTCGGTCTTGCCTTGCTCGTCGGTGATGTACTTCACCAGCTCCGCGAAGTCGCTCT
TCTTGATGGAGCGCATGGGGACGTGCTTGGCAATCACGCGCACCCCCCGGCCGTTTTAGCGGCTAAAAAA
GTCATGGCTCTGCCCTCGGGCGGACCACGCCCATCATGACCTTGCCAAGCTCGTCCTGCTTCTCTTCGAT
CTTCGCCAGCAGGGCGAGGATCGTGGCATCACCGAACCGCGCCGTGCGCGGGTCGTCGGTGAGCCAGAGT
TTCAGCAGGCCGCCCAGGCGGCCCAGGTCGCCATTGATGCGGGCCAGCTCGCGGACGTGCTCATAGTCCA
CGACGCCCGTGATTTTGTAGCCCTGGCCGACGGCCAGCAGGTAGGCCGACAGGCTCATGCCGGCCGCCGC
CGCCTTTTCCTCAATCGCTCTTCGTTCGTCTGGAAGGCAGTACACCTTGATAGGTGGGCTGCCCTTCCTG
GTTGGCTTGGTTTCATCAGCCATCCGCTTGCCCTCATCTGTTACGCCGGCGGTAGCCGGCCAGCCTCGCA
GAGCAGGATTCCCGTTGAGCACCGCCAGGTGCGAATAAGGGACAGTGAAGAAGGAACACCCGCTCGCGGG
TGGGCCTACTTCACCTATCCTGCCCGGCTGACGCCGTTGGATACACCAAGGAAAGTCTACACGAACCCTT
TGGCAAAATCCTGTATATCGTGCGAAAAAGGATGGATATACCGAAAAAATCGCTATAATGACCCCGAAGC
AGGGTTATGCAGCGGAAAAGCGCTTTCTCATAGCTCACGCTGTAGGTATCTCAGTTCGGTGTAGGTCGTT
CGCTCCAAGCTGGGCTGTGTGCACGAACCCCCCGTTCAGCCCGACCGCTGCGCCTTATCCGGTAACTATC
GTCTTGAGTCCAACCCGGTAAGACACGACTTATCGCCACTGGCAGCAGCCACTGGTAACAGGATTAGCAG
AGCGAGGTATGTAGGCGGTGCTACAGAGTTCTTGAAGTGGTGGCCTAACTACGGCTACACTAGAAGAACA
GTATTTGGTATCTGCGCTCTGCTGAAGCCAGTTACCTTCGGAAAAAGAGTTGGTAGCTCTTGATCCGGCA
AACAAACCACCGCTGGTAGCGGTGGTTTTTTTGTTTGCAAGCAGCAGATTACGCGCAGAAAAAAAGGATC
TCAA
Features (pLannotate 1.2.2; 22 found; start..end, strand, type, name):
    171..1031    -  CDS            AmpR: β-lactamase; bla; confers resistance to ampicillin, carbenicillin, and related antibiotics
   1032..1136    -  promoter       AmpR promoter: bla
   1210..1375    +  mobile_element Tn7L: mini-Tn7 element (left end of the Tn7 transposon) Tn7
   1505..2320    +  CDS            KanR: aminoglycoside phosphotransferase; aph(3')-Ia; confers resistance to kanamycin in bacteria or G418 (Geneticin®) in eukaryotes
   2461..2607    +  CDS            TRA2_ECOLX (fragment): Protein predicted: Swiss-Prot protein existence level 4. Required for transposition of transposon Tn903. From Escherichia coli.
   2791..3363    -  CDS            int (fragment) (sequence partly withheld): INT2_ECOLX - Protein inferred from homology: Swiss-Prot protein existence level 3. Putative integrase believed to be involved in the insertion of antibiotic resistance genes into plasmids and transposons. From Escherichia coli.
   3612..3701    +  CDS            qacE (fragment): QACE_ECOLX - Protein inferred from homology: Swiss-Prot protein existence level 3. Multidrug exporter. Is implicated for the resistance to bacteriocidal quaternary ammonium compounds. From Escherichia coli.
   3872..3889    +  misc_feature   MCS (fragment): pUC18/19 multiple cloning site
   3889..3966    -  promoter       AmpR promoter (fragment): bla
   4119..4143    +  promoter       J23119(SpeI) promoter (fragment): bacterial promoter (Registry of Standard Biological Parts BBa J23119) modified to end with an SpeI site
   4180..5622    +  CDS            LuxC: LuxC fatty acid reductase; luxC; from the Photorhabdus luminescens bioluminescence operon
   5635..6558    +  CDS            LuxD: LuxD acyltransferase; luxD; from the Photorhabdus luminescens bioluminescence operon
   6607..7689    +  CDS            LuxA: LuxA luciferase subunit; luxA; from the Photorhabdus luminescens bioluminescence operon
   7704..8687    +  CDS            LuxB: LuxB luciferase subunit; luxB; from the Photorhabdus luminescens bioluminescence operon
   8866..9978    +  CDS            LuxE: LuxE; luxE; from the Photorhabdus luminescens bioluminescence operon
   9983..10077   +  terminator     lambda t0 terminator: transcription terminator from phage lambda
  10202..10400   +  mobile_element Tn7R (fragment): mini-Tn7 element (right end of the Tn7 transposon) Tn7
  10482..10870   -  rep_origin     R6K γ ori: γ replication origin from E. coli plasmid R6K; requires the R6K initiator protein pi for replication
  10911..11003   -  CDS            traI (fragment): TRAI6_ECOLX - Experimental evidence at protein level: Swiss-Prot protein existence level 1. The initiation process of transfer DNA synthesis requires the interaction of at least three plasmid-specific components (TraH, I, and J) at the transfer origin resulting in the assembly of a specialised nucleoprotein complex - the relaxosome. Site- and strand-specific cleavage at the transfer origin is dependent on TraI and TraJ. From Escherichia coli.
  11041..11412   -  CDS            traJ: oriT-recognizing protein; traJ
  11445..11554   -  oriT           oriT: incP origin of transfer
  11689..12093   -  rep_origin     ori (fragment): high-copy-number ColE1/pMB1/pBR322/pUC origin of replication
