[The description below was written by a language model from this plasmid's Addgene catalogue record and pLannotate feature annotations shown in this document.]
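Description:
eOYW023 is a 12.1 kb bacterial expression plasmid built on the EML002 backbone, from a DNA part library developed for engineering the nematode-symbiotic bacterium Xenorhabdus griffiniae HGB2511. Its architecture is that of a mobilizable mini-Tn7 delivery vector. Replication depends on an R6K γ origin, which requires the pi initiator protein. This explains propagation in a pir-expressing E. coli strain and implies that the plasmid would behave as a suicide vector in hosts lacking pir. A fragment of a ColE1/pUC-type origin is also annotated, but the record lists the plasmid as low copy. An incP oriT with traJ and a traI fragment allows conjugative transfer from a suitable donor strain. The backbone carries AmpR under its own bla promoter, and ampicillin is the listed selection.

The cargo lies between the Tn7L and Tn7R transposon ends. It comprises a kanamycin resistance gene (aph(3')-Ia), flanked by remnants of Tn903 and integron sequences (int and qacE fragments), and the insert UNS1-P2m-U3d-lux-t0-UNSX. The insert is a synthetic cassette in which a constitutive promoter, annotated as a partial match to J23119, drives the Photorhabdus luminescens luxCDABE operon and is terminated by the lambda t0 terminator. LuxA and LuxB form the luciferase, while LuxC, LuxD and LuxE supply its fatty aldehyde substrate, so the operon normally produces light without added substrate. The depositor notes an E279stop mutation in LuxD whose effect on function is unknown. The stated purpose is a constitutive lux Golden Gate construct, although the record gives Gibson assembly as the cloning method. The layout suggests Tn7-mediated chromosomal insertion of a bioluminescent reporter, but no transposase genes are annotated on the plasmid, so they would presumably have to be supplied separately.
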