Addgene plasmid #238404: eOYW023
Purpose: Lux constitutive Golden Gate construct
Depositing lab: Richard Murray. Depositing organization: California Institute of Technology. Publication: A DNA Part Library for Reliable Engineering of the Emerging Model Nematode Symbiotic Bacterium Xenorhabdus griffiniae HGB2511. Larsson EM, Wang OY, Murray RM. ACS Synth Biol. 2025 Oct 17;14(10):4122-4126. doi: 10.1021/acssynbio.5c00414. Epub 2025 Sep 25. PubMed 40998411.
Backbone
  Vector backbone: EML002
  Vector type: Bacterial Expression
Growth in bacteria
  Bacterial resistance: Ampicillin, 100 μg/mL
  Growth temperature: 37°C
  Growth strain: pir2+
  Copy number: Low Copy
Gene/Insert
  Gene/Insert name: UNS1-P2m-U3d-lux-t0-UNSX
  Species: Synthetic
  Cloning method: Gibson Cloning
Terms and licenses: Academic/Nonprofit Terms; Industry Terms: Not Available to Industry
Depositor comments: Please note: This plasmid contains an E279stop mutation in LuxD. It is not known how this mutation impacts plasmid function. Please visit https://doi.org/10.1101/2025.06.09.658710 for bioRxiv preprint.
How to cite: eOYW023 was a gift from Richard Murray (Addgene plasmid # 238404 ; http://n2t.net/addgene:238404 ; RRID:Addgene_238404)
